Addgene plasmid #115476: pGPA1
Purpose: (Empty Backbone) Generation of mariner-based transposon mutant libraries in Enterococcus faecium
Depositing lab: Willem van Schaik. Depositing organization: University Medical Centre Utrecht. Publication: RNA-seq and Tn-seq reveal fitness determinants of vancomycin-resistant Enterococcus faecium during growth in human serum. Zhang X, de Maat V, Guzman Prieto AM, Prajsnar TK, Bayjanov JR, de Been M, Rogers MRC, Bonten MJM, Mesnage S, Willems RJL, van Schaik W. BMC Genomics. 2017 Nov 21;18(1):893. doi: 10.1186/s12864-017-4299-9. PubMed 29162049.
Backbone
  Vector backbone: pZXL5
  Backbone size (bp): 11760
  Modifications to backbone: Made two point mutations in the inverted terminal repeats of the himar1 transposon, introducing two MmeI sites
  Vector type: Bacterial Expression
Growth in bacteria
  Bacterial resistance: Chloramphenicol and Gentamicin, 25 & 10 μg/mL
  Growth temperature: 37°C
  Growth strain: DH5alpha
  Growth instructions: Both chloramphenicol and gentamicin can be used as selective agents. Replicates in E. coli at 37°C, but is temperature sensitive in E. faecium (replicates at 30°C, but not at 37°C).
  Copy number: Unknown
Gene/Insert
  Cloning method: Restriction Enzyme
Terms and licenses: Academic/Nonprofit Terms; Industry Terms: Not Available to Industry
How to cite: pGPA1 was a gift from Willem van Schaik (Addgene plasmid # 115476 ; http://n2t.net/addgene:115476 ; RRID:Addgene_115476)
