[The description below was written by a language model from this plasmid's Addgene catalogue record and the feature table of its GenBank file.]
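Description:
pGPA1 is an 11,760 bp circular shuttle plasmid, deposited as an empty backbone, for generating mariner-based transposon mutant libraries in Enterococcus faecium. It derives from pZXL5 and differs from it by two point mutations in the inverted terminal repeats of the himar1 transposon, which create two MmeI recognition sites. MmeI is a type IIS enzyme that cuts a short fixed distance outside its recognition site. Placing it in the transposon ends therefore allows a small stretch of flanking genomic DNA to be released together with the transposon end. This is the standard basis for mapping insertion sites by sequencing in Tn-seq experiments, and the associated study applied Tn-seq to identify fitness determinants of vancomycin-resistant E. faecium during growth in human serum.

The plasmid is propagated in E. coli through a high-copy ColE1/pUC-type origin, and either chloramphenicol or gentamicin can be used for selection. In E. faecium replication is temperature sensitive: the plasmid is maintained at 30°C but not at 37°C. A shift to the non-permissive temperature can thus be used to eliminate the delivery vector and enrich for cells carrying chromosomal transposon insertions.

The feature table is sparse and annotates only part of the construct. It lists the E. coli origin, three T7 promoters in differing orientations, several common sequencing primer sites and a short Factor Xa site motif that is probably an incidental match. The transposon, the transposase gene and its promoter, the resistance genes and the Gram-positive replicon are not annotated. Their positions, and which marker lies within the transposon, cannot be determined from the record.
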