LOCUS       Exported 11760 bp ds-DNA circular SYN 12-MAY-2021
DEFINITION  Generation of mariner-based transposon mutant libraries in
            Enterococcus faecium.
ACCESSION   .
VERSION     .
KEYWORDS    pGPA1
SOURCE      synthetic DNA construct
  ORGANISM  synthetic DNA construct
REFERENCE   1 (bases 1 to 11760)
  AUTHORS   Zhang X, de Maat V, Guzman Prieto AM, Prajsnar TK, Bayjanov JR, de
            Been M, Rogers MRC, Bonten MJM, Mesnage S, Willems RJL, van Schaik W
  TITLE     RNA-seq and Tn-seq reveal fitness determinants of
            vancomycin-resistant Enterococcus faecium during growth in human
            serum.
  JOURNAL   BMC Genomics. 2017 Nov 21;18(1):893. doi: 10.1186/s12864-017-4299-9.
  PUBMED    29162049
REFERENCE   2 (bases 1 to 11760)
  AUTHORS   .
  TITLE     Direct Submission
  JOURNAL   Exported May 12, 2021 from SnapGene Server 1.1.58
            http://www.snapgene.com
FEATURES             Location/Qualifiers
     source          1..11760
                     /organism="synthetic DNA construct"
                     /mol_type="other DNA"
     CDS             complement(1051..1062)
                     /codon_start=1
                     /product="Factor Xa recognition and cleavage site"
                     /label=Factor Xa site
                     /translation="IEGR"
     promoter        complement(4372..4390)
                     /label=T7 promoter
                     /note="promoter for bacteriophage T7 RNA polymerase"
     primer_bind     4391..4407
                     /label=M13 rev
                     /note="common sequencing primer, one of multiple similar
                     variants"
     primer_bind     4391..4407
                     /label=M13 Reverse
                     /note="In lacZ gene. Also called M13-rev"
     promoter        6281..6299
                     /label=T7 promoter
                     /note="promoter for bacteriophage T7 RNA polymerase"
     primer_bind     complement(8240..8259)
                     /label=T7
                     /note="T7 promoter, forward primer"
     promoter        complement(8241..8259)
                     /label=T7 promoter
                     /note="promoter for bacteriophage T7 RNA polymerase"
     primer_bind     complement(8346..8363)
                     /label=L4440
                     /note="L4440 vector, forward primer"
     rep_origin      complement(8517..9105)
                     /direction=LEFT
                     /label=ori
                     /note="high-copy-number ColE1/pMB1/pBR322/pUC origin of
                     replication"
     primer_bind     complement(8597..8616)
                     /label=pBR322ori-F
                     /note="pBR322 origin, forward primer"
ORIGIN
        1 gaattctgta caattgctag cgtacggccg tcgacgtccg gatcctcgag ctctagatct
       61 taagacgctc agtggaacga aaactcacgt taagggattt tggtcatgag attatcaaaa
      121 aggatcttca cctagatcct tttaaattaa aaatgaagtt ttaaatcaat ctaaagtata
      181 tatgagtaaa cttggtctga cagttaccaa tgcttaatca gtgaggcacc tatctcagcg
      241 atctgtctat ttcgttcatc catagttgcc tgactccccg tcgtgtagat aactacgata
      301 cgggagggct taccatctgg ccccagtgct gcaatgatac cgcgagaccc acgctcaccg
      361 gctccagatt tatcagcaat aaaccagcca gccggaaggg ccgagcgcag aagtggtcct
      421 gcaactttat ccgcctccat ccagtctatt aattgttgcc gggaagctag agtaagtagt
      481 tcgccagtta atagtttgcg caacgttgtt gccattgcta caggcatcgt ggtgtcacgc
      541 tcgtcgtttg gtatggcttc attcagctcc ggttcccaac gatcaaggcg agttacatga
      601 tcccccatgt tgtgcaaaaa agcggttagc tccttcggtc ctccggggga tcgttaaatt
      661 tatactgcaa tcggatgcga ttattgaata aaagatatga gagatttatc taatttcttt
      721 tttcttgtaa aaaaagaaag ttcttaaagg ttttatagtt ttggtcgtag agcacacggt
      781 ttaacgactt aattacgaag taaataagtc tagtgtgtta gactttatga aatctatata
      841 cgtttatata tatttattat ccgatttttt attaaaacgt ctcaaaatcg tttctgagac
      901 gttttagcgt ttatttcgtt tagttatcgg cataatcgtt aaaacaggcg ttatcgtagc
      961 gtaaaagccc ttgagcgtag cgtggctttg cagcgaagat gttgtctgtt agattatgaa
     1021 agccgatgac tgaatgaaat aataagcgca gcgcccttct atttcggttg gaggaggctc
     1081 aagggagtat gagggaatga aattccctca tgggtttgat tttaaaaatt gcttgcaatt
     1141 ttgccgagcg gtagcgctgg aaaatttttg aaaaaaattt ggaatttgga aaaaaatggg
     1201 gggaaaggaa gcgaattttg cttccgtact acgacccccc attaagtgcc gagtgccaat
     1261 ttttgtgcca aaaacgctct atcccaactg gctcaagggt ttaaggggtt tttcaatcgc
     1321 caacgaatcg ccaacgtttt cgccaacgtt ttttataaat ctatatttaa gtagctttat
     1381 tgttgttttt atgattacaa agtgatacac taactttata aaattatttg attggagttt
     1441 tttaaatggt gatttcagaa tcgaaaaaaa gagttatgat ttctctgaca aaagagcaag
     1501 ataaaaaatt aacagatatg gcgaaacaaa aaggtttttc aaaatctgcg gttgcggcgt
     1561 tagctataga agaatatgca agaaaggaat cagaataaaa aaaataagcg aaagctcgcg
     1621 tttttagaag gatacgagtt ttcgctactt gtttttgata aggtaattat atcatggcta
     1681 ttaaaaatac taaagctaga aattttggat ttttattata tcctgactca attcctaatg
     1741 attggaaaga aaaattagag agtttgggcg tatctatggc tgtcagtcct ttacacgata
     1801 tggacgaaaa aaaagataaa gatacatgga ataatagtaa tattatacaa aatggaaagc
     1861 actataaaaa accacactat cacgttatat atattgcacg aaatcctgta acaatagaaa
     1921 gcgttaggaa caagattaag cgaaaattgg ggaatagttc agttgctcat gttgagatac
     1981 ttgattatat caaaggttca tatgaatatt tgactcatga atcaaaggac gctattgcta
     2041 agaataaaca tatatacgac aaaaaagata ttttgaacat taatgatttt gatattgacc
     2101 gctatataac acttgatgaa agccaaaaaa gagaattgaa gaatttactt ttagatatag
     2161 tggatgacta taatttggta aatacaaaag atttaatggc ttttattcgc cttaggggag
     2221 cggagtttgg aattttaaat acgaatgatg taaaagatat tgtttcaaca aactctagcg
     2281 cctttagatt atggtttgag ggcaattatc agtgtggata tagagcaagt tatgcaaagg
     2341 ttcttgatgc tgaaacgggg gaaataaaat gacaaacaaa gaaaaagagt tatttgctga
     2401 aaatgaggaa ttaaaaaaag aaattaagga cttaaaagag cgtattgaaa gatacagaga
     2461 aatggaagtt gaattaagta caacaataga tttattgaga ggagggatta ttgaataaat
     2521 aaaagccccc tgacgaaagt cgaagggggt ttttattttg gtttgatgtt gcgattaata
     2581 gcaatacaat tgcaataaac aaaatgatcc tctagagtcg atacaaattc ctcgtaggcg
     2641 ctcgggaccc ctatctagcg aacttttaga aaagatataa aacatcagag tatggacagt
     2701 tgcggatgta cttcagaaaa gattagatgt ctaaaaagct tgtagttaaa gctttttaga
     2761 catctaaatc taggtactaa aacaattcat ccagtaaaat ataatatttt attttctccc
     2821 aatcaggctt gatccccagt aagtcaaaaa atagctcgac atactgttct tccccgataa
     2881 ttcgatgatc tggagctgta atataaaaac cttcttcaac taacggggca ggttagtgac
     2941 attagaaaac cgactgtaaa aagtacagtc ggcattatct catattataa aagccagtca
     3001 ttaggcctat ctgacaattc ctgaatagag ttcataaaca atcctgcatg ataaccatca
     3061 caaacagaat gatgtacctg taaagatagc ggtaaatata ttgaattacc tttattaatg
     3121 aattttcctg ctgtaataat gggtagaagg taattactat tattattgat atttaagtta
     3181 aacccagtaa atgaagtcca tggaataata gaaagagaaa aagcattttc aggtataggt
     3241 gttttgggaa acaatttccc cgaaccatta tatttctcta catcagaaag gtataaatca
     3301 taaaactctt tgaagtcatt ctttacagga gtccaaatac cagagaatgt tttagataca
     3361 ccatcaaaaa ttgtataaag tggctctaac ttatcccaat aacctaactc tccgtcgcta
     3421 ttgtaaccag ttctaaaagc tgtatttgag tttatcaccc ttgtcactaa gaaaataaat
     3481 gcagggtaaa atttatatcc ttcttgtttt atgtttcggt ataaaacact aatatcaatt
     3541 tctgtggtta tactaaaagt cgtttgttgg ttcaaataat gattaaatat ctcttttctc
     3601 ttccaattgt ctaaatcaat tttattaaag ttcatttgat atgcctccta aatttttatc
     3661 taaagtgaat ttaggaggct tacttgtctg ctttcttcat tagaatcaat ccttttttaa
     3721 aagtcaatat tactgtaaca taaatatata ttttaaaaat atcccacttt atccaatttt
     3781 cgtttgttga actaatgggt gctttagttg aagaataaaa gaccacatta aaaaatgtgg
     3841 tcttttgtgt ttttttaaag gatttgagcg tagcgaaaaa tccttttctt tcttatcttg
     3901 ataataaggg taactattgc cgatcaagct atcttctata taaaagatat attatcttat
     3961 cagtattgtc aatatattca aggcaatctg cctcctcatc ctcttcatcc tcttcgtctt
     4021 ggtagctttt taaatatggc gcttcataga gtaattctgt aaaggtccaa ttctcgtttt
     4081 catacctcgg tataatctta cctatcacct caaatggttc gctgggttta tcgacctgca
     4141 ggtcgactct agaggatccc ccggtgcggg cctcttcgct attacgccag cttaagaaag
     4201 tcgaaggggg tttttatttt ggtttgatgt tgcgattaat agcaatacaa ttgcaataaa
     4261 caaaatgatc ctctagagca tccgcggtaa caggttggat gataagtccc cggtctaaca
     4321 aagaaaaaca catttttttg ttaaaattcg ttttagatct atacccgccc tcctatagtg
     4381 agtcgtatta caggaaacag ctatgaccat gattacgcca agcttgcatg cctgcaggtc
     4441 gatccccctt ttcatatatt atatagtcaa tctttataag tccttttata aatttctttt
     4501 ctaccatttt cgataaattc ctgtttaata ttnnnnnnnn nnnnnnnnnn nnnnnnnnnn
     4561 nnnnnnnnnn nnnnnnnnnn nnnnnnnnnn nnnnnnnnnn nnnnnnnnnn nnnnnnnnnn
     4621 nnnnnnnnnn nnnnnnnnnn nnnnnnnnnn nnnnnnnnnn nnnnnnnnnn nnnnnnnnnn
     4681 nnnnnnnnnn nnnnnnnnnn nnnnnnnnnn nnnnnnnnnn nnnnnnnnnn nnnnnnnnnn
     4741 nnnnnnnnnn nnnnnnnnnn nnnnnnnnnn nnnnnnnnnn nnnnnnnnnn nnnnnnnnnn
     4801 nnnnnnnnnn nnnnnnnnnn nnnnnnnnnn nnnnnnnnnn nnnnnnnnnn nnnnnnnnnn
     4861 nnnnnnnnnn nnnnnnnnnn nnnnnnnnnn nnnnnnnnnn nnnnnnnnnn nnnnnnnnnn
     4921 nnnnnnnnnn nnnnnnnnnn nnnnnnnnnn nnnnnnnnnn nnnnataatc taaaccgtgc
     4981 atttgtctta aaaaactggc aatatctcgt tttaacaaat tttgttcttc ttctgacata
     5041 gtagaataaa tttctggtgt taaaaaagtt cctttaattt ctttataacc tagtatagat
     5101 aattcatcac taatatacga atattcaata ttaggaattt ttacattagt ttctaaattt
     5161 gtatttaaaa aattatatat tgctttttct tttgcataac cttttttctt attagtacta
     5221 aattttgttt taaaaatgta ttcattatta actaaatatg ccacactatc ataaccacta
     5281 ccgattattt caatactatc tactttgaaa ttatcaaagt aatgctcaat taaatatttc
     5341 attgccttaa catttgtggc attatcatca tatctatatt ccattaaata acaatcttct
     5401 tttttgccct cgtgtaattc atgttctggc aaatcttcaa taattctaaa accagatctt
     5461 tggtatgccc ttattgctct tggattattt ttatgagggt ctaaaataac tgcattagca
     5521 tttctttctt ttttcaaaaa ttcagaaatc aatttaatat atcttgtacc aattccttta
     5581 ctccaataat tcggctctcc tataaattga tccataccat agactatctc atcagttttt
     5641 ggataatgat aatcagtata taactcatca tacattttat atatttgtcc atatccaata
     5701 ggaacattgt tatattcaat aattactcta aaaacttcat cttcccaagg ctctgtataa
     5761 tgttttttta atgattctaa tgtatatttt ttatctctac caccataaaa ttctaatact
     5821 ctttcatcag ttaaccattt taacatcaaa ggaaaatcat catctattaa agttcttata
     5881 catatttcat tttcaactat attcatttat ttatcacctt tttcataatc atatacatat
     5941 actatttcat ctttataatc atttttacca cctaattttt catatacatg gcaaggggaa
     6001 ttgactctag aggatccccg ggtaccgagc tcgccccgcg ctgcctatgc cttgccccct
     6061 gaaatcctta catacggcga tatcttctat ataaaagata tattatctta tcagtattgt
     6121 caatatattc aaggcaatct gcctcctcat cctcttcatc ctcttcgtct tggtagcttt
     6181 ttaaatatgg cgcttcatag agtaattctg taaaggtcca attctcgttt tcatacctcg
     6241 gtataatctt acctatcacc tcaaatggtt cgctgggttt taatacgact cactatagga
     6301 gggcgggaat catttgaagg ttggtactat ataaaaataa tatgcattta atactagcga
     6361 cgccatctat gtgtcagacc ggggacttat catccaacct gttaccgcgg agataggtta
     6421 tgcaagattt ttatatggaa atagcatgaa acaaaaatga attaactata attactaaat
     6481 tcttatttac agtcaatcag atttttgatt aaaaggagta gagaagtcga attcccgtga
     6541 atcgaaaacc gctacggatc agatctagtc ttataactat actgacaata gaaacattaa
     6601 caaatctaaa acagtcttaa ttctatcttg agaaagtatt ggtaataata ttattgtcga
     6661 taacgcgagc ataataaacg gctctgatta aattctgaag tttgttagat acaatgattt
     6721 cgttcgaagg aactacaaaa taaattataa ggaggcactc accatggaaa aaaaggaatt
     6781 tcgtgttttg ataaaatact gttttctgaa gggaaaaaat acagtggaag caaaaacttg
     6841 gcttgataat gagtttccgg actctgcccc agggaaatca acaataattg attggtatgc
     6901 aaaattcaag cgtggtgaaa tgagcacgga ggacggtgaa cgcagtggac gcccgaaaga
     6961 ggtggttacc gacgaaaaca tcaaaaaaat ccacaaaatg attttgaatg accgtaaaat
     7021 gaagttgatc gagatagcag aggccttaaa gatatcaaag gaacgtgttg gtcatatcat
     7081 tcatcaatat ttggatatgc ggaagctctg tgcgaaatgg gtgccgcgcg agctcacatt
     7141 tgaccaaaaa caacgacgtg ttgatgattc taagcggtgt ttgcagctgt taactcgtaa
     7201 tacacccgag tttttccgtc gatatgtgac aatggatgaa acatggctcc atcactacac
     7261 tcctgagtcc aatcgacagt cggctgagtg gacagcgacc ggtgaaccgt ctccgaagcg
     7321 tggaaagact caaaagtccg ctggcaaagt aatggcctct gttttttggg atgcgcatgg
     7381 aataattttt atcgattatc ttgagaaggg aaaaaccatc aacagtgact attatatggc
     7441 gttattggag cgtttgaagg tcgaaatcgc ggcaaaacgg ccccacatga agaagaaaaa
     7501 agtgttgttc caccaagaca acgcaccgtg ccacaagtca ttgagaacga tggcaaaaat
     7561 tcatgaattg ggcttcgaat tgcttcccca cccgccgtat tctccagatc tggcccccag
     7621 cgactttttc ttgttctcag acctcaaaag gatgctcgca gggaaaaaat ttggctgcaa
     7681 tgaagaggtg atcgccgaaa ctgaggccta ttttgaggca aaaccgaagg agtactacca
     7741 aaatggtatc aaaaaattgg aaggtcgtta taatcgttgt atcgctcttg aagggaacta
     7801 tgttgaataa taaaaacgaa ttttcacaaa aaaatgtgtt tttctttgtt agaccggatc
     7861 tgcaggcatg cggtaccact agttctagag agctcaagct ttctttgaac caaaattaga
     7921 aaaccaaggc ttgaaacgtt caattgaaat ggcaattaaa caaattacag cacgtgttgc
     7981 tttgattgat agccaaaaag cagcagttga taaagcaatt actgatattg ctgaaaaatt
     8041 gtaatttata aataaaaatc accttttaga ggtggttttt ttatttataa attattcgtt
     8101 tgatttcgct ttcgatagaa caatcaaagc gagaataagg aagataaatc ccataagggc
     8161 gggagcagaa tgtccgagac taatgtaaat ttgtccacca attaaaggac cgataacgcg
     8221 agcttctcga ggccggtctc cctatagtga gtcgtattaa tttcgataag ccaggttaac
     8281 ctgcattaat gaatcggcca acgcgcgggg agaggcggtt tgcgtattgg gcgctcttcc
     8341 gcttcctcgc tcactgactc gctgcgctcg gtcgttcggc tgcggcgagc ggtatcagct
     8401 cactcaaagg cggtaatacg gttatccaca gaatcagggg ataacgcagg aaagaacatg
     8461 tgagcaaaag gccagcaaaa ggccaggaac cgtaaaaagg ccgcgttgct ggcgtttttc
     8521 cataggctcc gcccccctga cgagcatcac aaaaatcgac gctcaagtca gaggtggcga
     8581 aacccgacag gactataaag ataccaggcg tttccccctg gaagctccct cgtgcgctct
     8641 cctgttccga ccctgccgct taccggatac ctgcccgcct ttctcccttc gggaagcgtg
     8701 gcgctttctc atagctcacg ctgtaggtat ctcagttcgg tgtaggtcgt tcgctccaag
     8761 ctgggctgtg tgcacgaacc ccccgttcag cccgaccgct gcgccttatc cggtaactat
     8821 cgtcttgagt ccaacccggt aagacacgac ttatcgccac tggcagcagc cactggtaac
     8881 aggattagca gagcgaggta tgtaggcggt gctacagagt tcttgaagtg gtggcctaac
     8941 tacggctaca ctagaagaac agtatttggt atctgcgctc tgctgaagcc agttaccttc
     9001 ggaaaaagag ttggtagctc ttgatccggc aaacaaacca ccgctggtag cggtggtttt
     9061 tttgtttgca agcagcagat tacgcgcaga aaaaaaggat ctcaagaaga tcctttgatc
     9121 ttttctacgg ggtctgacgc tcagtggaac gaaaactcac gttaagggat tttggtcatg
     9181 agattatcaa aaaggatctt cacctagatc cttttaaatt aaaaatgaag ttttaaatca
     9241 atctaaagta tatatgagta aacttggtct gacagttacc aatgcttaat cagtgaggca
     9301 cctatctcag cgatctgtct atttcgttca tccatagttg cctgactccc cgtcgtgtag
     9361 ataactacga tacgggaggg cttaccatct ggccccggtg ctgcaatgat accgcgagac
     9421 ccacgctcac cggctccaga tttatcagca ataaaccagc cagccggaag ggccgagcgc
     9481 agaagtggtc ctgcaacttt atccgcctcc atccagtcta ttaattgttg ccgggaagct
     9541 agagtaagta gttcgccagt taatagtttg ccgaaacaaa aaaagtaatc cttagagatt
     9601 actaaattac ttttttattt ttaggataac ttctgcccca cctttttgag gattactgag
     9661 aattaagttt ccttgatgtt ttaaagctac accttgagca aaagatagtc caatcccata
     9721 gtgtttccca ctacgtccag tatcttctgt gaaaaatagt tttccagcat ttttttttgc
     9781 ttgttcagaa aaaggatgac cattattcca gatttcaaaa tagagatatt tttcatcatc
     9841 ataaatactc aaaccgacta ttttttcacc ctctttagca tactgacagg cattaacaaa
     9901 gatattgata agtgctcgac ttaaagctaa tgtatttccg taaaaagtgg ttaaatctgt
     9961 ttttttaact agctgataat ccacttgata agttgttgac aactcttcca actcaactga
    10021 taaatctatc aaaaaatcct ccagggagat tatcgctttg taatcatttt catcattcaa
    10081 aagttttgta taactaatca ttgtgttaaa atacttgtca aaaacagtca aactattttt
    10141 cattgactca ataaaatcag cttgttgttc atttacttca gtcatctcta gcagttcaat
    10201 atttcctttt aatactgtta aaggtgtctt aacatcatgt gaaagtgcag caacctggaa
    10261 ggataaatca tgtttttcat gacgctccgc ttcaataagg aaagctaact ccttactttt
    10321 cgaatataag ttattcagaa cctgatcaaa ttcaataatt tttgattcct cttgttcagg
    10381 aaaagtagtt atttccccca tcttcaatgc aatcttttga acggcttgaa aattcttaga
    10441 aaattctcta atgagatgat agacagaaaa aataatgagt attatttcac caagaaaaaa
    10501 gaaaaggtaa gtaaattgat tataagaaat tgaacgaagc gtatgatttg taaattcagg
    10561 catactgttt tgtcttaaaa caactgaaaa atgcttattg cttgaataag tataagtaat
    10621 ttctccttct gtaatattat gtgaagactg ttttgaagct acaaaactag gtacatccga
    10681 cttgacataa tgtcctccca aaattttact tgtatcattg tcaaaaataa tataatcata
    10741 tgggtagtgt ttcatatcac gttcgatatc agaaatagtt aaattatctg aatctaaaga
    10801 taaacgaata gtttctgaac cactgatttg tccaatttgt cgtagaaaga aagtcaagcc
    10861 cagtaacaac aggataagta gacaagtacc tatgataatt tcaatgacag cttgccatat
    10921 ccgtcgacgc attgaatatt ttttacccat gccactgata cccaagtccc cgaaccgttt
    10981 ttatcggatt aatatcgtat ggtgcaaact tactcctaat ctgataaata tattccgaga
    11041 ttgaccgaaa aagtgcatta gaatattcat catatacgtc atcataaata tcctctctcg
    11101 tataaacttt agaagttcgt tgtgatagta attcaagaat atcgtattcg cgacaagtca
    11161 gtggaattgt ttgaccattg acacagactc gcctttcttc taaataaaat gtaattggtc
    11221 ctaaatctct acgaatctct gaaaaaacat gaactgcatg tttattgcgt tcctctcgct
    11281 ttatatttgc ttccactttt gcaaccaact gtttaaggct aaaaggctta gtaatatagt
    11341 catccccacc aatacctaag ccgtttataa tatcctcttc tgtatctttc gcactaacaa
    11401 agataattgg agttgatatt tctctgcgaa tccttttaca aatttctgtc ccttcaatat
    11461 ttgacatcat gatatctaac aaaatcaaat caaatccctg aaaatcagta atatccaagg
    11521 gaagtgaaat gttttgatgc gtcgcaactt catagtttct catttctaat gctgtcttca
    11581 ttaattttaa aatttcctga tcatcatcaa ctattaaaat tttatacacc actttacctc
    11641 cgattgttta gtactcatta cttcattata ccattcattc tgaagaaata taatctatca
    11701 atttttagtc tttcttttca atataccaag gattgagata cacactatac ctaaagccgg
//
